Addgene plasmid #1184: p426 103Q GPD
Depositing lab: Susan Lindquist. Depositing organization: Whitehead Institute for Biomedical Research. Publication: Aggregation of huntingtin in yeast varies with the length of the polyglutamine expansion and the expression of chaperone proteins. Krobitsch S, Lindquist S. Proc Natl Acad Sci U S A 2000 Feb 15;97(4):1589-94. 10.1073/pnas.97.4.1589 PubMed 10677504.
Backbone
  Vector backbone: p426 GPD
  Vector type: Yeast Expression
  Selectable markers: URA3
Growth in bacteria
  Bacterial resistance: Ampicillin, 100 μg/mL
  Growth temperature: 37°C
  Growth strain: DH5alpha
  Copy number: High Copy
Gene/Insert
  Gene/Insert name: htt 103Q
  Species: H. sapiens (human)
  Insert size (bp): 500
  GenBank ID: NM_002111
  Entrez Gene: HTT (a.k.a. HD, IT15, LOMARS)
  Tag / fusion protein: GFP (C terminal on insert)
  Cloning method: Restriction Enzyme
  Sequencing primers: 5′ M13R; 3′ EGFP-N
Terms and licenses: Academic/Nonprofit Terms; Industry Terms: Not Available to Industry
Depositor comments: N terminal region of Ht with polyQ repeat length of 103 fused to GFP.
How to cite: p426 103Q GPD was a gift from Susan Lindquist (Addgene plasmid # 1184 ; http://n2t.net/addgene:1184 ; RRID:Addgene_1184)
