[The description below was written by a language model from this plasmid's Addgene catalogue record.]
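Description:
p426 103Q GPD is a yeast expression plasmid built on the p426 GPD backbone, a member of the widely used p4XX shuttle vector series. In that naming scheme the "426" designation indicates a 2μ-based, multicopy episomal vector carrying URA3, and "GPD" refers to the strong constitutive glyceraldehyde-3-phosphate dehydrogenase promoter; the record itself confirms only the backbone name and the URA3 marker, and it provides no feature table, so the individual regulatory elements are inferred from the backbone name, not from annotation. In yeast the plasmid is maintained by complementation of uracil auxotrophy, and in E. coli it is propagated as a high-copy plasmid under ampicillin selection.

The insert, of roughly 500 bp, encodes the N-terminal region of human huntingtin (HTT) with an expanded polyglutamine tract of 103 residues, fused at its C terminus to GFP. It was introduced by restriction enzyme cloning. A repeat of this length lies far within the pathogenic range associated with Huntington's disease, and the GFP fusion allows the distribution of the protein to be followed by fluorescence microscopy in living cells, distinguishing diffuse signal from discrete foci.

The associated publication examined how huntingtin aggregation in yeast depends on polyglutamine length and on the expression of chaperone proteins, so this construct serves as the long-repeat member of such a comparison. It is suited to yeast models of polyglutamine aggregation, including studies of the genetic or chaperone modifiers that influence it.
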