>Addgene plasmid #1184 | p426 103Q GPD | addgene partial sequence | sequence record 16435 | GPDpro-F 5'-CGGTAGGTATTGATTGTAATTCTG-3'
TAACTTCTTAATTCTACTTTTATAGTTAGTCTTTTTTTTAGTTTTAAAACACCAGAACTTAGTTTCGACG
GATTCTAGAACTAGTGGATCCCCCGGGCTGCAGGAATTAATTCTGCAGATATCCATCACACTGGCGGCCG
CTCGAGGTCGACCGCCATGGCGACCCTGGAAAAGCTGATGAAGGCCTTCGAGTCCCTCAAAAGCTTCCAA
CAGCAGCAACAGCAACAACAGCAGCAACAGCAACAACAGCAGCAACAGCAACAACAGCAGCAACAGCAAC
AACAGCAGCAACAGCAACAACAGCAGCAACAGCAACAACAGCAGCAACAGCAACAACAGCAGCAACAGCA
ACAACAGCAGCAACAGCAACAACAGCAGCAACAGCAACAACAGCAGCAACAGCAACAACAGCAGCAACAG
CAACAACAGCAGCAACAGCAACAACAGCAGCAACAGCAACAACAGCAGCAACAGCAACAACAGCAGCAAC
AGCAACAACCGCCACCACCTCCCCCTCCACCCCCACCTCCTCAACTTCCTCAACCTCCTCCACAGGCACA
GCCTCTGCTGCCTCAGCCACAACCTCCTCCACCTCCACCTCCACCTCCTCCAGGCCCAGCTGTGGCTGAG
GAGCCTCTGCACCGACCTGGATCCCTGGTGAGCAAGGGCGAGGAGCTGTTCACCGGGGTGGTGCCCATCC
TGGTC
